Addgene plasmid #143276: TFORF1445
Purpose: Lentiviral vector for overexpressing transcription factor ORFs with unique 24-bp barcodes. Barcodes facilitate identification of transcription factors in pooled screens.
Depositing lab: Feng Zhang. Depositing organization: Broad Institute. Publication: A transcription factor atlas of directed differentiation. Joung J, Ma S, Tay T, Geiger-Schuller KR, Kirchgatterer PC, Verdine VK, Guo B, Arias-Garcia MA, Allen WE, Singh A, Kuksenko O, Abudayyeh OO, Gootenberg JS, Fu Z, Macrae RK, Buenrostro JD, Regev A, Zhang F. Cell. 2023 Jan 5;186(1):209-229.e26. doi: 10.1016/j.cell.2022.11.026. PubMed 36608654.
Backbone
  Vector backbone: pLX_TRC317
  Backbone manufacturer: Broad Institute Genetic Perturbation Platform
  Backbone size w/o insert (bp): 8264
  Vector type: Mammalian Expression, Lentiviral
  Selectable markers: Puromycin
Growth in bacteria
  Bacterial resistance: Ampicillin, 100 μg/mL
  Growth temperature: 37°C
  Growth strain: NEB Stable
  Copy number: High Copy
Gene/Insert
  Gene/Insert name: GTF2H3
  Species: H. sapiens (human)
  Insert size (bp): 590
  Entrez Gene: GTF2H3 (a.k.a. BTF2, P34, TFB4, TFIIH)
  Promoter: EF1a
  Cloning method: Unknown
  Sequencing primers: 5′ GGGTGGAGACTGAAGTTAGGCCAG; 3′ CACATAGCGTAAAAGGAGCAACATAG
Terms and licenses: Academic/Nonprofit Terms; Industry Terms: Not Available to Industry
Depositor comments: NM_001271868,XM_017019228,ENST00000618160 . The transcription factor ORF portion of this plasmid was synthesized by Genewiz. Please test multiple small colonies in case of plasmid recombination. To make this collection available in a timely manner, a portion of this collection was not fully sequenced by Addgene. If an Addgene verified full plasmid sequence is not available, please contact us prior to placing an order to request the full sequence.
How to cite: TFORF1445 was a gift from Feng Zhang (Addgene plasmid # 143276 ; http://n2t.net/addgene:143276 ; RRID:Addgene_143276)
