[The description below was written by a language model from this plasmid's Addgene catalogue record and pLannotate feature annotations shown in this document.]
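Description:
TFORF1445 is a lentiviral mammalian expression plasmid built on the pLX_TRC317 backbone and carrying a human GTF2H3 open reading frame, one member of a barcoded transcription factor ORF collection. GTF2H3 encodes the p34 subunit of the TFIIH core complex, which acts in RNA polymerase II transcription initiation and in nucleotide excision repair. The recorded insert is about 590 bp and corresponds to a specific short transcript isoform listed by the depositor. The annotation matches roughly 490 bp of it to the reference protein as a fragment. The ORF was made synthetically and sits directly downstream of the strong constitutive EF-1α promoter, followed by a WPRE that enhances transcript stability and expression. According to the record, each construct in the series carries a unique 24-bp barcode so that the transcription factor can be identified in pooled screens. The barcode is not annotated in the feature table, and its position is not stated.

The viral framework has a third-generation, self-inactivating layout. An RSV promoter drives a truncated HIV-1 5' LTR, followed by the Ψ packaging signal with a partial gag sequence, the RRE for Rev-dependent nuclear export, a cPPT/CTS, and a ΔU3 3' LTR with a downstream SV40 polyadenylation signal. Upstream of the EF-1α cassette, an SV40 early promoter drives puromycin N-acetyltransferase, which allows selection of transduced cells. In bacteria the plasmid is maintained by a high-copy ColE1/pUC origin and ampicillin resistance. An f1 origin and residual lac, T7 and T3 elements remain from the cloning backbone. The depositor warns of possible recombination during propagation, and the available sequence is a partial NGS result rather than a fully verified one. The plasmid is intended for overexpression of this factor, individually or in pooled screens such as the directed differentiation studies of the associated publication.
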