Features (pLannotate 1.2.2; 31 found; start..end, strand, type, name):
      5..231     +  promoter       RSV promoter: Rous sarcoma virus enhancer/promoter
    232..412     +  LTR            5' LTR (truncated): truncated 5' long terminal repeat (LTR) from HIV-1
    459..584     +  misc_feature   HIV-1 Ψ: packaging signal of human immunodeficiency virus type 1
    568..931     +  CDS            HIV-1 gag (fragment): gag protein from human immunodeficiency virus 1; gag
   1077..1310    +  misc_feature   RRE: The Rev response element (RRE) of HIV-1 allows for Rev-dependent mRNA export from the nucleus to the cytoplasm.
   1687..1713    +  CDS            Rev (fragment): human immunodeficiency virus 1 (HIV-1) Rev protein; rev; enhances nuclear export of unspliced and incompletely spliced viral mRNAs
   1720..1743    +  promoter       SV40 promoter (fragment): SV40 early promoter
   1744..1815    +  promoter       SV40 promoter (fragment): SV40 enhancer and early promoter
   1839..1974    +  rep_origin     SV40 ori: SV40 origin of replication
   2020..2616    +  CDS            PuroR (fragment): puromycin N-acetyltransferase; pac from Streptomyces; confers resistance to puromycin
   2665..2782    +  misc_feature   cPPT/CTS: central polypurine tract and central termination sequence of HIV-1
   2847..2913    +  CDS            small t antigen (fragment): SV40 (simian virus 40) small t antigen
   2920..4098    +  promoter       EF-1α promoter: strong constitutive promoter for human elongation factor EF-1α
   4115..4600    +  CDS            GTF2H3 (fragment): TF2H3_HUMAN - Experimental evidence at protein level: Swiss-Prot protein existence level 1. Component of the general transcription and DNA repair factor IIH (TFIIH) core complex, which is involved in general and transcription-coupled nucleotide excision repair (NER) of damaged DNA and, when complexed to CAK, in RNA transcription by RNA polymerase II. In NER, TFIIH acts by opening DNA around the lesion to allow the excision of the damaged oligonucleotide and its replacement by a new DNA fragment. In transcription, TFIIH has an essential role in transcription initiation. When the pre-initiation
   4616..4669    +  promoter       U6 promoter (fragment): RNA polymerase III promoter for human U6 snRNA
   4711..5299    +  misc_feature   WPRE: woodchuck hepatitis virus posttranscriptional regulatory element
   5350..5369    +  misc_feature   cPPT/CTS (fragment): central polypurine tract and central termination sequence of HIV-1
   5371..5604    +  LTR            3' LTR (ΔU3): self-inactivating 3' long terminal repeat (LTR) from HIV-1
   5682..5803    +  polyA_signal   SV40 poly(A) signal: SV40 polyadenylation signal
   5843..5978    +  rep_origin     SV40 ori: SV40 origin of replication
   5999..6017    -  promoter       T7 promoter: promoter for bacteriophage T7 RNA polymerase
   6025..6180    +  CDS            lacZα (fragment): LacZα fragment of β-galactosidase; lacZ fragment
   6185..6613    +  rep_origin     f1 ori (sequence partly withheld): f1 bacteriophage origin of replication; arrow indicates direction of (+) strand synthesis
   6666..6770    +  promoter       AmpR promoter: bla
   6771..7631    +  CDS            AmpR: β-lactamase; bla; confers resistance to ampicillin, carbenicillin, and related antibiotics
   7802..8390    +  rep_origin     ori: high-copy-number ColE1/pMB1/pBR322/pUC origin of replication
   8573..8665    +  CDS            lacI (fragment): lac repressor; lacI; The lac repressor binds to the lac operator to inhibit transcription in E. coli. This inhibition can be relieved by adding lactose or isopropyl-β-D-thiogalactopyranoside (IPTG).
   8678..8699    +  protein_bind   CAP binding site: CAP binding activates transcription in the presence of cAMP. E. coli catabolite activator protein
   8714..8744    +  promoter       lac promoter: promoter for the E. coli lac operon
   8752..8768    +  protein_bind   lac operator: The lac repressor binds to the lac operator to inhibit transcription in E. coli. This inhibition can be relieved by adding lactose or isopropyl-β-D-thiogalactopyranoside (IPTG). lac repressor encoded by lacI
   8813..8831    +  promoter       T3 promoter: promoter for bacteriophage T3 RNA polymerase
>Addgene plasmid #143276 | TFORF1445 | addgene full sequence | sequence record 397436 | Addgene Partial NGS Result
TTAATGTAGTCTTATGCAATACTCTTGTAGTCTTGCAACATGGTAACGATGAGTTAGCAACATGCCTTAC
AAGGAGAGAAAAAGCACCGTGCATGCCGATTGGTGGAAGTAAGGTGGTACGATCGTGCCTTATTAGGAAG
GCAACAGACGGGTCTGACATGGATTGGACGAACCACTGAATTGCCGCATTGCAGAGATATTGTATTTAAG
TGCCTAGCTCGATACATAAACGGGTCTCTCTGGTTAGACCAGATCTGAGCCTGGGAGCTCTCTGGCTAAC
TAGGGAACCCACTGCTTAAGCCTCAATAAAGCTTGCCTTGAGTGCTTCAAGTAGTGTGTGCCCGTCTGTT
GTGTGACTCTGGTAACTAGAGATCCCTCAGACCCTTTTAGTCAGTGTGGAAAATCTCTAGCAGTGGCGCC
CGAACAGGGACTTGAAAGCGAAAGGGAAACCAGAGGAGCTCTCTCGACGCAGGACTCGGCTTGCTGAAGC
GCGCACGGCAAGAGGCGAGGGGCGGCGACTGGTGAGTACGCCAAAAATTTTGACTAGCGGAGGCTAGAAG
GAGAGAGATGGGTGCGAGAGCGTCAGTATTAAGCGGGGGAGAATTAGATCGCGATGGGAAAAAATTCGGT
TAAGGCCAGGGGGAAAGAAAAAATATAAATTAAAACATATAGTATGGGCAAGCAGGGAGCTAGAACGATT
CGCAGTTAATCCTGGCCTGTTAGAAACATCAGAAGGCTGTAGACAAATACTGGGACAGCTACAACCATCC
CTTCAGACAGGATCAGAAGAACTTAGATCATTATATAATACAGTAGCAACCCTCTATTGTGTGCATCAAA
GGATAGAGATAAAAGACACCAAGGAAGCTTTAGACAAGATAGAGGAAGAGCAAAACAAAAGTAAGACCAC
CGCACAGCAAGCGGCCGCTGATCTTCAGACCTGGAGGAGGAGATATGAGGGACAATTGGAGAAGTGAATT
ATATAAATATAAAGTAGTAAAAATTGAACCATTAGGAGTAGCACCCACCAAGGCAAAGAGAAGAGTGGTG
CAGAGAGAAAAAAGAGCAGTGGGAATAGGAGCTTTGTTCCTTGGGTTCTTGGGAGCAGCAGGAAGCACTA
TGGGCGCAGCGTCAATGACGCTGACGGTACAGGCCAGACAATTATTGTCTGGTATAGTGCAGCAGCAGAA
CAATTTGCTGAGGGCTATTGAGGCGCAACAGCATCTGTTGCAACTCACAGTCTGGGGCATCAAGCAGCTC
CAGGCAAGAATCCTGGCTGTGGAAAGATACCTAAAGGATCAACAGCTCCTGGGGATTTGGGGTTGCTCTG
GAAAACTCATTTGCACCACTGCTGTGCCTTGGAATGCTAGTTGGAGTAATAAATCTCTGGAACAGATTTG
GAATCACACGACCTGGATGGAGTGGGACAGAGAAATTAACAATTACACAAGCTTAATACACTCCTTAATT
GAAGAATCGCAAAACCAGCAAGAAAAGAATGAACAAGAATTATTGGAATTAGATAAATGGGCAAGTTTGT
GGAATTGGTTTAACATAACAAATTGGCTGTGGTATATAAAATTATTCATAATGATAGTAGGAGGCTTGGT
AGGTTTAAGAATAGTTTTTGCTGTACTTTCTATAGTGAATAGAGTTAGGCAGGGATATTCACCATTATCG
TTTCAGACCCACCTCCCAACCCCGAGGGGACCCATGCATTGCATCTCAATTAGTCAGCAACCAGGTGTGG
AAAGTCCCCAGGCTCCCCAGCAGGCAGAAGTATGCAAAGCATGCGTCTCAATTAGTCAGCAACCATAGTC
CCGCCCCTAACTCCGCCCATCCCGCCCCTAACTCCGCCCAGTTCCGCCCATTCTCCGCCCCATGGCTGAC
TAATTTTTTTTATTTATGCAGAGGCCGAGGCCGCCTCGGCCTCTGAGCTATTCCAGAAGTAGTGAGGAGG
CTTTTTTGGAGGCCTAGGCTTTTGCAAAAAGCTTTCTAGAGGTACCACCGGAGCTTACCATGACCGAGTA
CAAGCCCACGGTGCGCCTCGCCACCCGCGACGACGTCCCCAGGGCCGTACGCACCCTCGCCGCCGCGTTC
GCCGACTACCCCGCCACGCGCCACACCGTCGATCCGGACCGCCACATCGAGCGGGTCACCGAGCTGCAAG
AACTCTTCCTCACGCGCGTCGGGCTCGACATCGGCAAGGTGTGGGTCGCGGACGACGGCGCCGCCGTGGC
GGTCTGGACCACGCCGGAGAGCGTCGAAGCGGGGGCGGTGTTCGCCGAGATCGGCCCGCGCATGGCCGAG
TTGAGCGGTTCCCGGCTGGCCGCGCAGCAACAGATGGAAGGCCTCCTGGCGCCGCACCGGCCCAAGGAGC
CCGCGTGGTTCCTGGCCACCGTCGGCGTCTCGCCCGACCACCAGGGCAAGGGTCTGGGCAGCGCCGTCGT
GCTCCCCGGAGTGGAGGCGGCCGAGCGCGCCGGGGTGCCCGCCTTCCTGGAGACCTCCGCGCCCCGCAAC
CTCCCCTTCTACGAGCGGCTCGGCTTCACCGTCACCGCCGACGTCGAGGTGCCCGAAGGACCGCGCACCT
GGTGCATGACCCGCAAGCCCGGTGCCAGTTAACGAATTCTAGATCTTGAGACAAATGGCAGTATTCATCC
ACAATTTTAAAAGAAAAGGGGGGATTGGGGGGTACAGTGCAGGGGAAAGAATAGTAGACATAATAGCAAC
AGACATACAAACTAAAGAATTACAAAAACAAATTACAAAAATTCAAAATTTTCGGGTTTATTACAGGGAC
AGCAGAGATCCACTTTGGCGCCGGCTCGAGGCCTGCAGGTGCAAAGATGGATAAAGTTTTAAACAGAGAG
GAATCTTTGCAGCTAATGGACCTTCTAGGTCTTGAAAGGAGTGGGAATTGGCTCCGGTGCCCGTCAGTGG
GCAGAGCGCACATCGCCCACAGTCCCCGAGAAGTTGGGGGGAGGGGTCGGCAATTGAACCGGTGCCTAGA
GAAGGTGGCGCGGGGTAAACTGGGAAAGTGATGTCGTGTACTGGCTCCGCCTTTTTCCCGAGGGTGGGGG
AGAACCGTATATAAGTGCAGTAGTCGCCGTGAACGTTCTTTTTCGCAACGGGTTTGCCGCCAGAACACAG
GTAAGTGCCGTGTGTGGTTCCCGCGGGCCTGGCCTCTTTACGGGTTATGGCCCTTGCGTGCCTTGAATTA
CTTCCACCTGGCTGCAGTACGTGATTCTTGATCCCGAGCTTCGGGTTGGAAGTGGGTGGGAGAGTTCGAG
GCCTTGCGCTTAAGGAGCCCCTTCGCCTCGTGCTTGAGTTGAGGCCTGGCCTGGGCGCTGGGGCCGCCGC
GTGCGAATCTGGTGGCACCTTCGCGCCTGTCTCGCTGCTTTCGATAAGTCTCTAGCCATTTAAAATTTTT
GATGACCTGCTGCGACGCTTTTTTTCTGGCAAGATAGTCTTGTAAATGCGGGCCAAGATCTGCACACTGG
TATTTCGGTTTTTGGGGCCGCGGGCGGCGACGGGGCCCGTGCGTCCCAGCGCACATGTTCGGCGAGGCGG
GGCCTGCGAGCGCGGCCACCGAGAATCGGACGGGGGTAGTCTCAAGCTGGCCGGCCTGCTCTGGTGCCTG
GCCTCGCGCCGCCGTGTATCGCCCCGCCCTGGGCGGCAAGGCTGGCCCGGTCGGCACCAGTTGCGTGAGC
GGAAAGATGGCCGCTTCCCGGCCCTGCTGCAGGGAGCTCAAAATGGAGGACGCGGCGCTCGGGAGAGCGG
GCGGGTGAGTCACCCACACAAAGGAAAAGGGCCTTTCCGTCCTCAGCCGTCGCTTCATGTGACTCCACGG
AGTACCGGGCGCCGTCCAGGCACCTCGATTAGTTCTCGAGCTTTTGGAGTACGTCGTCTTTAGGTTGGGG
GGAGGGGTTTTATGCGATGGAGTTTCCCCACACTGAGTGGGTGGAGACTGAAGTTAGGCCAGCTTGGCAC
TTGATGTAATTCTCCTTGGAATTTGCCCTTTTTGAGTTTGGATCTTGGTTCATTCTCAAGCCTCAGACAG
TGGTTCAAAGTTTTTTTCTTCCATTTCAGGTGTCGTGAGGCTAGCACCGCCACCATGAACAAGGAAGTTA
AAGACAATCAGGAAATGAAATCAAGGATATTGGTGATTAAGGCTGCAGAAGACAGTGCGTTGCAGTATAT
GAACTTCATGAATGTCATCTTTGCAGCACAGAAACAGAATATTTTGATTGATGCCTGTGTTTTAGACTCC
GACTCAGGGCTCCTCCAACAGGCTTGTGACATCACGGGAGGACTGTACCTGAAGGTGCCTCAGATGCCTT
CTCTTCTGCAGTATTTGCTGTGGGTGTTTCTTCCCGATCAAGATCAGAGATCTCAGTTAATCCTCCCACC
CCCAGTTCATGTTGACTACAGGGCTGCTTGCTTCTGTCATCGAAATCTCATTGAAATTGGTTATGTCTGT
TCTGTGTGTTTGTCAATATTCTGCAATTTCAGCCCCATTTGTACTACGTGCGAGACAGCCTTTAAAATTT
CTCTGCCTCCAGTGCTGAAAGCCAAGAAAAAGAAACTGAAAGTGTCTGCCTAGTAATGAACTAGTCCGTA
ACTTGAAAGTATTTCGATTTCTTGGCTTTATATATCTTGTGGAAAGGACGAGATAAACTCCCGGGTTTCT
CCACCACGCGTTAAGTCGACAATCAACCTCTGGATTACAAAATTTGTGAAAGATTGACTGGTATTCTTAA
CTATGTTGCTCCTTTTACGCTATGTGGATACGCTGCTTTAATGCCTTTGTATCATGCTATTGCTTCCCGT
ATGGCTTTCATTTTCTCCTCCTTGTATAAATCCTGGTTGCTGTCTCTTTATGAGGAGTTGTGGCCCGTTG
TCAGGCAACGTGGCGTGGTGTGCACTGTGTTTGCTGACGCAACCCCCACTGGTTGGGGCATTGCCACCAC
CTGTCAGCTCCTTTCCGGGACTTTCGCTTTCCCCCTCCCTATTGCCACGGCGGAACTCATCGCCGCCTGC
CTTGCCCGCTGCTGGACAGGGGCTCGGCTGTTGGGCACTGACAATTCCGTGGTGTTGTCGGGGAAATCAT
CGTCCTTTCCTTGGCTGCTCGCCTGTGTTGCCACCTGGATTCTGCGCGGGACGTCCTTCTGCTACGTCCC
TTCGGCCCTCAATCCAGCGGACCTTCCTTCCCGCGGCCTGCTGCCGGCTCTGCGGCCTCTTCCGCGTCTT
CGCCTTCGCCCTCAGACGAGTCGGATCTCCCTTTGGGCCGCCTCCCCGCGTCGACTTTAAGACCAATGAC
TTACAAGGCAGCTGTAGATCTTAGCCACTTTTTAAAAGAAAAGGGGGGACTGGAAGGGCTAATTCACTCC
CAACGAAGACAAGATCTGCTTTTTGCTTGTACTGGGTCTCTCTGGTTAGACCAGATCTGAGCCTGGGAGC
TCTCTGGCTAACTAGGGAACCCACTGCTTAAGCCTCAATAAAGCTTGCCTTGAGTGCTTCAAGTAGTGTG
TGCCCGTCTGTTGTGTGACTCTGGTAACTAGAGATCCCTCAGACCCTTTTAGTCAGTGTGGAAAATCTCT
AGCAGTACGTATAGTAGTTCATGTCATCTTATTATTCAGTATTTATAACTTGCAAAGAAATGAATATCAG
AGAGTGAGAGGAACTTGTTTATTGCAGCTTATAATGGTTACAAATAAAGCAATAGCATCACAAATTTCAC
AAATAAAGCATTTTTTTCACTGCATTCTAGTTGTGGTTTGTCCAAACTCATCAATGTATCTTATCATGTC
TGGCTCTAGCTATCCCGCCCCTAACTCCGCCCATCCCGCCCCTAACTCCGCCCAGTTCCGCCCATTCTCC
GCCCCATGGCTGACTAATTTTTTTTATTTATGCAGAGGCCGAGGCCGCCTCGGCCTCTGAGCTATTCCAG
AAGTAGTGAGGAGGCTTTTTTGGAGGCCTAGGGACGTACCCAATTCGCCCTATAGTGAGTCGTATTACGC
GCGCTCACTGGCCGTCGTTTTACAACGTCGTGACTGGGAAAACCCTGGCGTTACCCAACTTAATCGCCTT
GCAGCACATCCCCCTTTCGCCAGCTGGCGTAATAGCGAAGAGGCCCGCACCGATCGCCCTTCCCAACAGT
TGCGCAGCCTGAATGGCGAATGGG
[124 nt withheld, positions 6185-6308]
C
[91 nt withheld, positions 6310-6400]
A
[49 nt withheld, positions 6402-6450]
CCTTTGACGTTGGAGTCCACGTTCTTT
[37 nt withheld, positions 6478-6514]
ACCCTATCTCGGTCTATTCTTTTGATTTATAAGGGATTTTGCCGATTTCGGCCTATTGGTTAAAAAATGA
GCTGATTTAACAAAAATTTAACGCGAATTTTAACAAAATATTAACGCTTACAATTTAGGTGGCACTTTTC
GGGGAAATGTGCGCGGAACCCCTATTTGTTTATTTTTCTAAATACATTCAAATATGTATCCGCTCATGAG
ACAATAACCCTGATAAATGCTTCAATAATATTGAAAAAGGAAGAGTATGAGTATTCAACATTTCCGTGTC
GCCCTTATTCCCTTTTTTGCGGCATTTTGCCTTCCTGTTTTTGCTCACCCAGAAACGCTGGTGAAAGTAA
AAGATGCTGAAGATCAGTTGGGTGCACGAGTGGGTTACATCGAACTGGATCTCAACAGCGGTAAGATCCT
TGAGAGTTTTCGCCCCGAAGAACGTTTTCCAATGATGAGCACTTTTAAAGTTCTGCTATGTGGCGCGGTA
TTATCCCGTATTGACGCCGGGCAAGAGCAACTCGGTCGCCGCATACACTATTCTCAGAATGACTTGGTTG
AGTACTCACCAGTCACAGAAAAGCATCTTACGGATGGCATGACAGTAAGAGAATTATGCAGTGCTGCCAT
AACCATGAGTGATAACACTGCGGCCAACTTACTTCTGACAACGATCGGAGGACCGAAGGAGCTAACCGCT
TTTTTGCACAACATGGGGGATCATGTAACTCGCCTTGATCGTTGGGAACCGGAGCTGAATGAAGCCATAC
CAAACGACGAGCGTGACACCACGATGCCTGTAGCAATGGCAACAACGTTGCGCAAACTATTAACTGGCGA
ACTACTTACTCTAGCTTCCCGGCAACAATTAATAGACTGGATGGAGGCGGATAAAGTTGCAGGACCACTT
CTGCGCTCGGCCCTTCCGGCTGGCTGGTTTATTGCTGATAAATCTGGAGCCGGTGAGCGTGGGTCTCGCG
GTATCATTGCAGCACTGGGGCCAGATGGTAAGCCCTCCCGTATCGTAGTTATCTACACGACGGGGAGTCA
GGCAACTATGGATGAACGAAATAGACAGATCGCTGAGATAGGTGCCTCACTGATTAAGCATTGGTAACTG
TCAGACCAAGTTTACTCATATATACTTTAGATTGATTTAAAACTTCATTTTTAATTTAAAAGGATCTAGG
TGAAGATCCTTTTTGATAATCTCATGACCAAAATCCCTTAACGTGAGTTTTCGTTCCACTGAGCGTCAGA
CCCCGTAGAAAAGATCAAAGGATCTTCTTGAGATCCTTTTTTTCTGCGCGTAATCTGCTGCTTGCAAACA
AAAAAACCACCGCTACCAGCGGTGGTTTGTTTGCCGGATCAAGAGCTACCAACTCTTTTTCCGAAGGTAA
CTGGCTTCAGCAGAGCGCAGATACCAAATACTGTTCTTCTAGTGTAGCCGTAGTTAGGCCACCACTTCAA
GAACTCTGTAGCACCGCCTACATACCTCGCTCTGCTAATCCTGTTACCAGTGGCTGCTGCCAGTGGCGAT
AAGTCGTGTCTTACCGGGTTGGACTCAAGACGATAGTTACCGGATAAGGCGCAGCGGTCGGGCTGAACGG
GGGGTTCGTGCACACAGCCCAGCTTGGAGCGAACGACCTACACCGAACTGAGATACCTACAGCGTGAGCT
ATGAGAAAGCGCCACGCTTCCCGAAGGGAGAAAGGCGGACAGGTATCCGGTAAGCGGCAGGGTCGGAACA
GGAGAGCGCACGAGGGAGCTTCCAGGGGGAAACGCCTGGTATCTTTATAGTCCTGTCGGGTTTCGCCACC
TCTGACTTGAGCGTCGATTTTTGTGATGCTCGTCAGGGGGGCGGAGCCTATGGAAAAACGCCAGCAACGC
GGCCTTTTTACGGTTCCTGGCCTTTTGCTGGCCTTTTGCTCACATGTTCTTTCCTGCGTTATCCCCTGAT
TCTGTGGATAACCGTATTACCGCCTTTGAGTGAGCTGATACCGCTCGCCGCAGCCGAACGACCGAGCGCA
GCGAGTCAGTGAGCGAGGAAGCGGAAGAGCGCCCAATACGCAAACCGCCTCTCCCCGCGCGTTGGCCGAT
TCATTAATGCAGCTGGCACGACAGGTTTCCCGACTGGAAAGCGGGCAGTGAGCGCAACGCAATTAATGTG
AGTTAGCTCACTCATTAGGCACCCCAGGCTTTACACTTTATGCTTCCGGCTCGTATGTTGTGTGGAATTG
TGAGCGGATAACAATTTCACACAGGAAACAGCTATGACCATGATTACGCCAAGCGCGCAATTAACCCTCA
CTAAAGGGAACAAAAGCTGGAGCTGCAAGC
