>Addgene plasmid #143276 | TFORF1445 | depositor partial sequence | sequence record 281966 | Insert
ACCGCCACCATGAACAAGGAAGTTAAAGACAATCAGGAAATGAAATCAAGGATATTGGTGATTAAGGCTG
CAGAAGACAGTGCGTTGCAGTATATGAACTTCATGAATGTCATCTTTGCAGCACAGAAACAGAATATTTT
GATTGATGCCTGTGTTTTAGACTCCGACTCAGGGCTCCTCCAACAGGCTTGTGACATCACGGGAGGACTG
TACCTGAAGGTGCCTCAGATGCCTTCTCTTCTGCAGTATTTGCTGTGGGTGTTTCTTCCCGATCAAGATC
AGAGATCTCAGTTAATCCTCCCACCCCCAGTTCATGTTGACTACAGGGCTGCTTGCTTCTGTCATCGAAA
TCTCATTGAAATTGGTTATGTCTGTTCTGTGTGTTTGTCAATATTCTGCAATTTCAGCCCCATTTGTACT
ACGTGCGAGACAGCCTTTAAAATTTCTCTGCCTCCAGTGCTGAAAGCCAAGAAAAAGAAACTGAAAGTGT
CTGCCTAGTAATGAACTAGTCCGTAACTTGAAAGTATTTCGATTTCTTGGCTTTATATATCTTGTGGAAA
GGACGAGATAAACTCCCGGGTTTCTCCACC
