>Addgene plasmid #143276 | TFORF1445 | depositor partial sequence | sequence record 281967 | Barcode
GATAAACTCCCGGGTTTCTCCACC
